>Addgene plasmid #240403 | pETDuet-solo-NHis6-NocO-E129A | addgene full sequence | sequence record 478122 | Addgene NGS Result
GGGGAATTGTGAGCGGATAACAATTCCCCTCTAGAAATAATTTTGTTTAACTTTAAGAAGGAGATATACC
ATGGGCAGCAGCCATCACCATCATCACCACGGCAGCATTACTAGCAGTAATACTTCACCAATATCTCAAA
TTAATAAAGTTATCCCTCTCTTGGAAAAGAACTATGGAAATAACCTTGACTCAGACTACACTGAAAAAAT
CCAAGAACTAGATAGAAACTTTAACTATAGTGCCAACAGTAATGTTTTTTGGAGTGAACCAGAACACTCT
ATCCTTTATGGCACACCACTTTATGAACAAGCTTCTCTATCTCAAAAATTAGCACTCAATCACCTGCATT
GGGTATTGTTTTACAAGAGAGTTGCTGACAGTGAAACTGAGCTAATTCATTACAACACTATCACAGCAGA
TTGTCTCATGGCTGCAAATAGTGATCATAAAATGCTGGTGGAACTGTTAGCTCATGAAACTTACCAAGCG
CGTCAACATATTCATGCTTTTTCTCAAATAAATTATAAAACTACTAAAGCTTTACTAGGTAAAAAAGCTC
TAGTGAATCCCGTTTCTGATGAGACTACTGTACGGGAGCAGAAAAAGGATATATCTGCCAATTATATATC
CACTGCTGCCAACTTGCTCGCAATGATGCTCCCAGGTAAAAAGCAATCTCATGCCGATTCTGATAAATAT
TTGTCATTTCCTACCAACGGATTTTTTAATGGATTTTCAGGAAAATCAGATATATCAAGAAAACAGTTCT
TTTCAGATAATTGGAGAAGTTATCCATTCTTGGCTGCTAATTTTTATGCTGTGCGCTACATGGCTAATCT
ACTATTGAAAAACCATGAATTTGGTATACATTGCTACTTCAAAAAAATGCATAAAAATAATGAATTTATA
GCGAGTCCAACAGCTATATCTCACTATCATTTTTTAGATGAAGCTTTTCATACAACCACTTCTCTATTTC
TTGGTCGAGACTTTCATAAATATTTACCAAAGCCATCAAGATATGAAAAATGGATTGCCAACTTAGCTAT
CTTACAGGCACAGCACGAAAACCTCAATGCTATTTCTGGAATATCTACCAACCGCTTTTTGAGTGATGGT
GATGTGATAATTTTTCTGATGAAACTCTTGCAGAGTCCTGTATTTGATATGTCGGCTCAGGAAGCAATTC
AGTGGATTGAAAAGTGCCTATGTTATGAGCATGAAGGATTTCATGTCAACCTGAAGGTACATAATAAACT
GTTATCAGAATTACGTAAGTTTGCATATCAACTAGACTACTTGTGGCCTGTAAATAAGGAAATGCGTGTA
ATGGCTTCAGGAGGTTCAATTAAGAAAGCGATCAAAAATAATATCAAAGCCTTTAATCAGTTTTCTATAG
CAATTTAATAAGCACATGGACTCGTCTACTAGCGCAGCTTAATTAACCTAGGCTGCTGCCACCGCTGAGC
AATAACTAGCATAACCCCTTGGGGCCTCTAAACGGGTCTTGAGGGGTTTTTTGCTGAAATGAGGAACTAT
ATCCGGATTGGCGAATGGG
[124 nt withheld, positions 1560-1683]
C
[91 nt withheld, positions 1685-1775]
A
[49 nt withheld, positions 1777-1825]
CCTTTGACGTTGGAGTCCACGTTCTTT
[37 nt withheld, positions 1853-1889]
ACCCTATCTCGGTCTATTCTTTTGATTTATAAGGGATTTTGCCGATTTCGGCCTATTGGTTAAAAAATGA
GCTGATTTAACAAAAATTTAACGCGAATTTTAACAAAATATTAACGTTTACAATTTCTGGCGGCACGATG
GCATGAGATTATCAAAAAGGATCTTCACCTAGATCCTTTTAAATTAAAAATGAAGTTTTAAATCAATCTA
AAGTATATATGAGTAAACTTGGTCTGACAGTTACCAATGCTTAATCAGTGAGGCACCTATCTCAGCGATC
TGTCTATTTCGTTCATCCATAGTTGCCTGACTCCCCGTCGTGTAGATAACTACGATACGGGAGGGCTTAC
CATCTGGCCCCAGTGCTGCAATGATACCGCGAGACCCACGCTCACCGGCTCCAGATTTATCAGCAATAAA
CCAGCCAGCCGGAAGGGCCGAGCGCAGAAGTGGTCCTGCAACTTTATCCGCCTCCATCCAGTCTATTAAT
TGTTGCCGGGAAGCTAGAGTAAGTAGTTCGCCAGTTAATAGTTTGCGCAACGTTGTTGCCATTGCTACAG
GCATCGTGGTGTCACGCTCGTCGTTTGGTATGGCTTCATTCAGCTCCGGTTCCCAACGATCAAGGCGAGT
TACATGATCCCCCATGTTGTGCAAAAAAGCGGTTAGCTCCTTCGGTCCTCCGATCGTTGTCAGAAGTAAG
TTGGCCGCAGTGTTATCACTCATGGTTATGGCAGCACTGCATAATTCTCTTACTGTCATGCCATCCGTAA
GATGCTTTTCTGTGACTGGTGAGTACTCAACCAAGTCATTCTGAGAATAGTGTATGCGGCGACCGAGTTG
CTCTTGCCCGGCGTCAATACGGGATAATACCGCGCCACATAGCAGAACTTTAAAAGTGCTCATCATTGGA
AAACGTTCTTCGGGGCGAAAACTCTCAAGGATCTTACCGCTGTTGAGATCCAGTTCGATGTAACCCACTC
GTGCACCCAACTGATCTTCAGCATCTTTTACTTTCACCAGCGTTTCTGGGTGAGCAAAAACAGGAAGGCA
AAATGCCGCAAAAAAGGGAATAAGTGCGACACGGAAATGTTGAATACTCATACTCTTCCTTTTTCAATCA
TGATTTAAGCATTTATCAGGGTTATTGTCTCATGAGCGGATACATATTTGAATGTATTTAGAAAAATAAA
CAAATAGGTCATGACCAAAATCCCTTAACGTGAGTTTTCGTTCCACTGAGCGTCAGACCCCGTAGAAAAG
ATCAAAGGATCTTCTTGAGATCCTTTTTTTCTGCGCGTAATCTGCTGCTTGCAAACAAAAAAACCACCGC
TACCAGCGGTGGTTTGTTTGCCGGATCAAGAGCTACCAACTCTTTTTCCGAAGGTAACTGGCTTCAGCAG
AGCGCAGATACCAAATACTGTCCTTCTAGTGTAGCCGTAGTTAGGCCACCACTTCAAGAACTCTGTAGCA
CCGCCTACATACCTCGCTCTGCTAATCCTGTTACCAGTGGCTGCTGCCAGTGGCGATAAGTCGTGTCTTA
CCGGGTTGGACTCAAGACGATAGTTACCGGATAAGGCGCAGCGGTCGGGCTGAACGGGGGGTTCGTGCAC
ACAGCCCAGCTTGGAGCGAACGACCTACACCGAACTGAGATACCTACAGCGTGAGCTATGAGAAAGCGCC
ACGCTTCCCGAAGGGAGAAAGGCGGACAGGTATCCGGTAAGCGGCAGGGTCGGAACAGGAGAGCGCACGA
GGGAGCTTCCAGGGGGAAACGCCTGGTATCTTTATAGTCCTGTCGGGTTTCGCCACCTCTGACTTGAGCG
TCGATTTTTGTGATGCTCGTCAGGGGGGCGGAGCCTATGGAAAAACGCCAGCAACGCGGCCTTTTTACGG
TTCCTGGCCTTTTGCTGGCCTTTTGCTCACATGTTCTTTCCTGCGTTATCCCCTGATTCTGTGGATAACC
GTATTACCGCCTTTGAGTGAGCTGATACCGCTCGCCGCAGCCGAACGACCGAGCGCAGCGAGTCAGTGAG
CGAGGAAGCGGAAGAGCGCCTGATGCGGTATTTTCTCCTTACGCATCTGTGCGGTATTTCACACCGCAAT
GGTGCACTCTCAGTACAATCTGCTCTGATGCCGCATAGTTAAGCCAGTATACACTCCGCTATCGCTACGT
GACTGGGTCATGGCTGCGCCCCGACACCCGCCAACACCCGCTGACGCGCCCTGACGGGCTTGTCTGCTCC
CGGCATCCGCTTACAGACAAGCTGTGACCGTCTCCGGGAGCTGCATGTGTCAGAGGTTTTCACCGTCATC
ACCGAAACGCGCGAGGCAGCTGCGGTAAAGCTCATCAGCGTGGTCGTGAAGCGATTCACAGATGTCTGCC
TGTTCATCCGCGTCCAGCTCGTTGAGTTTCTCCAGAAGCGTTAATGTCTGGCTTCTGATAAAGCGGGCCA
TGTTAAGGGCGGTTTTTTCCTGTTTGGTCACTGATGCCTCCGTGTAAGGGGGATTTCTGTTCATGGGGGT
AATGATACCGATGAAACGAGAGAGGATGCTCACGATACGGGTTACTGATGATGAACATGCCCGGTTACTG
GAACGTTGTGAGGGTAAACAACTGGCGGTATGGATGCGGCGGGACCAGAGAAAAATCACTCAGGGTCAAT
GCCAGCGCTTCGTTAATACAGATGTAGGTGTTCCACAGGGTAGCCAGCAGCATCCTGCGATGCAGATCCG
GAACATAATGGTGCAGGGCGCTGACTTCCGCGTTTCCAGACTTTACGAAACACGGAAACCGAAGACCATT
CATGTTGTTGCTCAGGTCGCAGACGTTTTGCAGCAGCAGTCGCTTCACGTTCGCTCGCGTATCGGTGATT
CATTCTGCTAACCAGTAAGGCAACCCCGCCAGCCTAGCCGGGTCCTCAACGACAGGAGCACGATCATGCT
AGTCATGCCCCGCGCCCACCGGAAGGAGCTGACTGGGTTGAAGGCTCTCAAGGGCATCGGTCGAGATCCC
GGTGCCTAATGAGTGAGCTAACTTACATTAATTGCGTTGCGCTCACTGCCCGCTTTCCAGTCGGGAAACC
TGTCGTGCCAGCTGCATTAATGAATCGGCCAACGCGCGGGGAGAGGCGGTTTGCGTATTGGGCGCCAGGG
TGGTTTTTCTTTTCACCAGTGAGACGGGCAACAGCTGATTGCCCTTCACCGCCTGGCCCTGAGAGAGTTG
CAGCAAGCGGTCCACGCTGGTTTGCCCCAGCAGGCGAAAATCCTGTTTGATGGTTGTTAACGGCGGGATA
TAACATGAGCTGTCTTCGGTATCGTCGTATCCCACTACCGAGATGTCCGCACCAACGCGCAGCCCGGACT
CGGTAATGGCGCGCATTGCGCCCAGCGCCATCTGATCGTTGGCAACCAGCATCGCAGTGGGAACGATGCC
CTCATTCAGCATTTGCATGGTTTGTTGAAAACCGGACATGGCACTCCAGTCGCCTTCCCGTTCCGCTATC
GGCTGAATTTGATTGCGAGTGAGATATTTATGCCAGCCAGCCAGACGCAGACGCGCCGAGACAGAACTTA
ATGGGCCCGCTAACAGCGCGATTTGCTGGTGACCCAATGCGACCAGATGCTCCACGCCCAGTCGCGTACC
GTCTTCATGGGAGAAAATAATACTGTTGATGGGTGTCTGGTCAGAGACATCAAGAAATAACGCCGGAACA
TTAGTGCAGGCAGCTTCCACAGCAATGGCATCCTGGTCATCCAGCGGATAGTTAATGATCAGCCCACTGA
CGCGTTGCGCGAGAAGATTGTGCACCGCCGCTTTACAGGCTTCGACGCCGCTTCGTTCTACCATCGACAC
CACCACGCTGGCACCCAGTTGATCGGCGCGAGATTTAATCGCCGCGACAATTTGCGACGGCGCGTGCAGG
GCCAGACTGGAGGTGGCAACGCCAATCAGCAACGACTGTTTGCCCGCCAGTTGTTGTGCCACGCGGTTGG
GAATGTAATTCAGCTCCGCCATCGCCGCTTCCACTTTTTCCCGCGTTTTCGCAGAAACGTGGCTGGCCTG
GTTCACCACGCGGGAAACGGTCTGATAAGAGACACCGGCATACTCTGCGACATCGTATAACGTTACTGGT
TTCACATTCACCACCCTGAATTGACTCTCTTCCGGGCGCTATCATGCCATACCGCGAAAGGTTTTGCGCC
ATTCGATGGTGTCCGGGATCTCGACGCTCTCCCTTATGCGACTCCTGCATTAGGAAGCAGCCCAGTAGTA
GGTTGAGGCCGTTGAGCACCGCCGCCGCAAGGAATGGTGCATGCAAGGAGATGGCGCCCAACAGTCCCCC
GGCCACGGGGCCTGCCACCATACCCACGCCGAAACAAGCGCTCATGAGCCCGAAGTGGCGAGCCCGATCT
TCCCCATCGGTGATGTCGGCGATATAGGCGCCAGCAACCGCACCTGTGGCGCCGGTGATGCCGGCCACGA
TGCGTCCGGCGTAGAGGATCGAGATCGATCTCGATCCCGCGAAATTAATACGACTCACTATA
Features (pLannotate 1.2.2; 17 found; start..end, strand, type, name):
      3..27      +  protein_bind   lac operator: The lac repressor binds to the lac operator to inhibit transcription in E. coli. This inhibition can be relieved by adding lactose or isopropyl-β-D-thiogalactopyranoside (IPTG). lac repressor encoded by lacI
     42..64      +  RBS            RBS: efficient ribosome binding site from bacteriophage T7 gene 10 (Olins and Rangwala, 1989)
   1451..1468    +  CDS            SET1 (fragment): solubility-enhancement tag derived from T7 phage gene 10B
   1476..1523    +  terminator     T7 terminator: transcription terminator for bacteriophage T7 RNA polymerase
   1560..2015    +  rep_origin     f1 ori (sequence partly withheld): f1 bacteriophage origin of replication; arrow indicates direction of (+) strand synthesis
   2130..2990    -  CDS            AmpR: β-lactamase; bla; confers resistance to ampicillin, carbenicillin, and related antibiotics
   2991..3083    -  promoter       AmpR promoter: bla
   3164..3752    +  rep_origin     ori: high-copy-number ColE1/pMB1/pBR322/pUC origin of replication
   3938..4077    -  misc_feature   bom: basis of mobility region from pBR322
   4179..4370    -  CDS            rop: Rop protein, which maintains plasmids at low copy number; rop
   4387..4767    +  CDS            YPB1_ECOLX: Protein predicted: Swiss-Prot protein existence level 4. From Escherichia coli.
   4829..4893    -  CDS            TcR (fragment): tetracycline efflux protein; tet; confers resistance to tetracycline
   4908..4929    -  protein_bind   CAP binding site: CAP binding activates transcription in the presence of cAMP. E. coli catabolite activator protein
   4942..6024    -  CDS            lacI: lac repressor; lacI; The lac repressor binds to the lac operator to inhibit transcription in E. coli. This inhibition can be relieved by adding lactose or isopropyl-β-D-thiogalactopyranoside (IPTG).
   6025..6102    -  promoter       lacI promoter: lacI
   6110..6389    -  CDS            TcR (fragment): tetracycline efflux protein; tet; confers resistance to tetracycline
   6415..2       +  promoter       T7 promoter (across the origin): promoter for bacteriophage T7 RNA polymerase
