[The description below was written by a language model from this plasmid's Addgene catalogue record and pLannotate feature annotations shown in this document.]
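Description:
pETDuet-solo-NHis6-NocO-E129A is a bacterial expression plasmid of about 6.4 kb built on a pETDuet backbone. It produces a point variant of NocO, a putative diiron halogenase from the cyanobacterium Nodularia sp. 06071 (also recorded as NodcylC/clyC). The roughly 1.3 kb insert lacks the native initiator methionine because translation starts in the backbone-encoded N-terminal His6 tag. It carries a glutamate-to-alanine substitution at position 129, numbered according to the native protein. The plasmid was made by mutagenesis of the corresponding wild-type construct.

Expression follows the standard pET arrangement. A T7 promoter, which spans the numbering origin of the sequenced record, is followed by a lac operator and the strong T7 gene 10 ribosome binding site, and a T7 terminator lies downstream of the coding region. The plasmid-borne lacI gene supplies repressor, so transcription stays off until it is induced with IPTG in a host that provides T7 RNA polymerase. Only one T7 promoter/operator/RBS unit is annotated, which fits the "solo" name and suggests a single expression cassette rather than the usual two of a Duet vector, although the record does not say this explicitly. The open reading frame itself was not annotated by the automated tool, and the short "SET1" hit just before the terminator is probably residual vector sequence.

Propagation relies on a ColE1/pBR322-type origin with the bom and rop elements, and selection is through the ampicillin-resistance β-lactamase gene. An f1 origin and leftover tetracycline-resistance fragments are also present. The construct is suited to overproducing the variant in E. coli and purifying it by metal affinity. The associated study examines the enzyme's dimetal cofactor biochemically, but the record does not state the specific role of residue E129.
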