Addgene plasmid #240403: pETDuet-solo-NHis6-NocO-E129A
Purpose: expresses N-His tagged NocO E129A (diiron halogenase variant) from Nodularia sp. 06071 (mutation numbering based on amino acid position in native sequence), created from mutagenesis of WT plasmid
Depositing lab: Emily Balskus. Depositing organization: Harvard University. Publication: Biochemical Studies of a Cyanobacterial Halogenase Support the Involvement of a Dimetal Cofactor. Wang ML, Glasser NR, Nair MA, Krebs C, Martin Bollinger J Jr, Balskus EP. Biochemistry. 2025 May 20;64(10):2173-2180. doi: 10.1021/acs.biochem.4c00720. Epub 2025 Apr 29. PubMed 40300765.
Backbone
  Vector backbone: pETDuet
  Total vector size (bp): 6434
  Vector type: Bacterial Expression
Growth in bacteria
  Bacterial resistance: Ampicillin, 100 μg/mL
  Growth temperature: 37°C
  Growth strain: DH5alpha
  Copy number: Unknown
Gene/Insert
  Gene/Insert name: nocO (alt names: NodcylC; clyC)
  Species: Nodularia sp. 06071
  Insert size (bp): 1299
  Mutation: M1 of native sequence not included in insert, Glutamate 129 of native sequence changed to Alanine
  GenBank ID: MW071172
  Promoter: T7
  Tag / fusion protein: His (N terminal on backbone)
  Cloning method: Other
  Sequencing primers: 5′ ATTACTAGCAGTAATACTTCACC
Terms and licenses: Academic/Nonprofit Terms; Industry Terms: Not Available to Industry
How to cite: pETDuet-solo-NHis6-NocO-E129A was a gift from Emily Balskus (Addgene plasmid # 240403 ; http://n2t.net/addgene:240403 ; RRID:Addgene_240403)
